>Addgene plasmid #193135 | GB3273 | addgene full sequence | sequence record 380326 | Addgene NGS Result
ACTCCAGAGTGATGAAAACGTTTCAGTTTGCTCATGGAAAACGGTGTAACAAGGGTGAACACTATCCCAT
ATCACCAGCTCACCGTCTTTCATTGCCATACGAAATTCCGGATGAGCATTCATCAGGCGGGCAAGAATGT
GAATAAAGGCCGGATAAAACTTGTGCTTATTTTTCTTTACGGTCTTTAAAAAGGCCGTAATATCCAGCTG
AACGGTCTGGTTATAGGTACATTGAGCAACTGACTGAAATGCCTCAAAATGTTCTTTACGATGCCATTGG
GATATATCAACGGTGGTATATCCAGTGATTTTTTTCTCCATTTTAGCTTCCTTAGCTCCTGAAAATCTCG
ATAACTCAAAAAATACGCCCGGTAGTGATCTTATTTCATTATGGTGAAAGTTGGAACCTCTTACGTGCCC
GATCAACTCGAGTGCCACCTGACGTCTAAGAAACCATTATTATCATGACATTAACCTATAAAAATAGGCG
TATCACGAGGCAGAATTTCAGATAAAAAAAATCCTTAGCTTTCGCTAAGGATGATTTCTGGAATTCGCGG
CCGCTTCTAGAGCGATGAGTGGTCTCGTGACCCGTCTTCTCTCACCAACCAGTCATACCTGGAGCTGTAC
CGTTATTGCGCTGCATAGATGCAGTGCTGCTCTTATCACATTTGTTTCGACGACAGCCGCCTTCGCAGTT
TCCTCAGACACTTAAGAATAAGCGCTTATTGTAGGCAGAGGCACGCCCTATTAGTGGCTGCGGCAAAATA
TCTTCTAAGCGAATTCCTGTGCTCGGTGGTCAAATGGTATCGTGGCTGCGTAATCAGCCGTATCCAGCAA
CACTACGCTATCTCCCTGAGACCACTCATCGCGACTAGTAGCGGCCGCTGCAGTCCGGCAAAAAAGGGCA
AGGTGTCACCACCCTGCCCTTTTTCTTTAAAACCGAAAAGATTACTTCGCGTTATGCAGGCTTCCTCGCT
CACTGACTCGCTGCGCTCGGTCGTTCGGCTGCGGCGAGCGGTATCAGCTCACTCAAAGGCGGTAATACGG
TTATCCACAGAATCAGGGGATAACGCAGGAAAGAACATGTGAGCAAAAGGCCAGCAAAAGGCCAGGAACC
GTAAAAAGGCCGCGTTGCTGGCGTTTTTCCACAGGCTCCGCCCCCCTGACGAGCATCACAAAAATCGACG
CTCAAGTCAGAGGTGGCGAAACCCGACAGGACTATAAAGATACCAGGCGTTTCCCCCTGGAAGCTCCCTC
GTGCGCTCTCCTGTTCCGACCCTGCCGCTTACCGGATACCTGTCCGCCTTTCTCCCTTCGGGAAGCGTGG
CGCTTTCTCATAGCTCACGCTGTAGGTATCTCAGTTCGGTGTAGGTCGTTCGCTCCAAGCTGGGCTGTGT
GCACGAACCCCCCGTTCAGCCCGACCGCTGCGCCTTATCCGGTAACTATCGTCTTGAGTCCAACCCGGTA
AGACACGACTTATCGCCACTGGCAGCAGCCACTGGTAACAGGATTAGCAGAGCGAGGTATGTAGGCGGTG
CTACAGAGTTCTTGAAGTGGTGGCCTAACTACGGCTACACTAGAAGAACAGTATTTGGTATCTGCGCTCT
GCTGAAGCCAGTTACCTTCGGAAAAAGAGTTGGTAGCTCTTGATCCGGCAAACAAACCACCGCTGGTAGC
GGTGGTTTTTTTGTTTGCAAGCAGCAGATTACGCGCAGAAAAAAAGGATCTCAAGAAGATCCTTTGATCT
TTTCTACGGGGTCTGACGCTCAGTGGAACGAAAACTCACGTTAAGGGATTTTGGTCATGAGATTATCAAA
AAGGATCTTCACCTAGATCCTTTTAAATTAAAAATGAAGTTTTAAATCAATCTAAAGTATATATGAGTAA
ACTTGGTCTGACAGCTCGAGGCTTGGATTCTCACCAATAAAAAACGCCCGGCGGCAACCGAGCGTTCTGA
ACAAATCCAGATGGAGTTCTGAGGTCATTACTGGATCTATCAACAGGAGTCCAAGCGAGCTCGATATCAA
ATTACGCCCCGCCCTGCCACTCGTCGCAGTACTGTTGTAATTCATTAAGCATTCTGCCGACATGGAAGCC
ATCACAAACGGCATGATGAACCTGAATCGCCAGCGGCATCAGCACCTTGTCGCCTTGCGTATAATATTTG
CCCATGGTGAAAACGGGGGCGAAGAAGTTGTCCATATTGGCCACGTTTAAATCAAAACTGGTGAAACTCA
CCCAGGGATTGGCTGATACGAAAAACATATTCTCAATAAACCCTTTAGGGAAATAGGCCAGGTTTTCACC
GTAACACGCCACATCTTGCGAATATATGTGTAGAAACTGCCGGAAATCGTCGTGGTATTC
Features (pLannotate 1.2.2; 8 found; start..end, strand, type, name):
    322..419     -  promoter       cat promoter: promoter of the E. coli cat gene encoding chloramphenicol acetyltransferase
    505..548     -  terminator     bacterial terminator: putative bacterial transcription terminator
    551..572     +  misc_feature   BioBrick prefix: BioBrick prefix for parts that do not start with "ATG"
    874..893     +  misc_feature   BioBrick suffix: universal suffix for all parts
    894..951     +  terminator     his operon terminator: This putative transcriptin terminator from the E. coli his operon has a 2-bp deletion introduced during synthesis. Its efficiency has not been determined.
   1146..1734    -  rep_origin     ori: high-copy-number ColE1/pMB1/pBR322/pUC origin of replication
   1917..2011    -  terminator     lambda t0 terminator: transcription terminator from phage lambda
   2035..321     -  CDS            cat (across the origin): CAT_ECOLX - Experimental evidence at protein level: Swiss-Prot protein existence level 1. This enzyme is an effector of chloramphenicol resistance in bacteria. From Escherichia coli. This protein is used as a marker in many commonly used cloning vectors, such as pACYC184.
