[The description below was written by a language model from this plasmid's Addgene catalogue record and pLannotate feature annotations shown in this document.]
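Description:
GB3273 is a small (about 2.4 kb) GoldenBraid-style part-domestication plasmid built on the pUPD2 backbone and classed as a synthetic biology vector. It is maintained in E. coli at high copy through a ColE1/pUC-type origin of replication and selected with chloramphenicol, with resistance supplied by the cat gene (chloramphenicol acetyltransferase) driven by its native cat promoter. The annotated sequence shows the cat coding region spanning the numbering origin and followed by a lambda t0 terminator. The cloning region is bracketed by BioBrick prefix and suffix sequences and insulated by a putative bacterial terminator on one side and a his operon terminator on the other, which limits transcriptional read-through into or out of the stored part.

The payload, named GB_SynP (A2) G1e.1, is a fully synthetic DNA part rather than a gene, and it is not itself annotated in the feature table. It presumably lies in the roughly 300 bp interval between the prefix and suffix. According to the record it is an "A2" proximal promoter module from the GB_SynP collection of dCas9-regulated synthetic plant promoters. It carries the target sequence for guide RNA 1 (the guide encoded by the companion part GB1838) at the position called the "e site", located 320 bp upstream of the transcription start site. As a level-0 part it has no expression function on its own. It is intended to be assembled with other promoter segments and downstream coding and terminator parts into complete transcriptional units, so that a programmable dCas9-based regulator directed by the matching guide RNA can bind the promoter and tune recombinant gene expression in plants. The record does not state the restriction sites used for cloning.
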