Addgene plasmid #193135: GB3273
Purpose: A2 Proximal promoter sequence consisting of the target sequence for the gRNA1 (GB1838) at "e site" (-320 from TSS).
Depositing lab: Diego Orzaez. Depositing organization: Instituto de Biologia Molecular y Celular de Plantas. Publication: GB_SynP: A Modular dCas9-Regulated Synthetic Promoter Collection for Fine-Tuned Recombinant Gene Expression in Plants. Moreno-Gimenez E, Selma S, Calvache C, Orzaez D. ACS Synth Biol. 2022 Sep 16;11(9):3037-3048. doi: 10.1021/acssynbio.2c00238. Epub 2022 Aug 31. PubMed 36044643.
Backbone
  Vector backbone: pUPD2
  Vector type: Synthetic Biology
Growth in bacteria
  Bacterial resistance: Chloramphenicol, 25 μg/mL
  Growth temperature: 37°C
  Growth strain: DH5alpha
  Copy number: High Copy
Gene/Insert
  Gene/Insert name: GB_SynP (A2) G1e.1
  Species: Synthetic
  Cloning method: Restriction Enzyme; 5′ cloning site unknown (unknown if destroyed)
Terms and licenses: Academic/Nonprofit Terms; Industry Terms: Not Available to Industry
How to cite: GB3273 was a gift from Diego Orzaez (Addgene plasmid # 193135 ; http://n2t.net/addgene:193135 ; RRID:Addgene_193135)
